>Addgene plasmid #171825 | miR7 MmATP10B | addgene full sequence | sequence record 337051 | Addgene NGS Result
CTAAATTGTAAGCGTTAATATTTTGTTAAAATTCGCGTTAAATTTTTGTTAAATCAGCTCATTTTTTAAC
CAATAGGCCGAAATCGGCAAAATCCCTTATAAATCAAAAGAATAGACCGAGATAGGGT
[37 nt withheld, positions 129-165]
AAAGAACGTGGACTCCAACGTCAAAGG
[49 nt withheld, positions 193-241]
T
[91 nt withheld, positions 243-333]
G
[124 nt withheld, positions 335-458]
CCCATTCGCCATTCAGGCTGCGCAACTGTTGGGAAGGGCGATCGGTGCGGGCCTCTTCGCTATTACGCCA
GCTGGCGAAAGGGGGATGTGCTGCAAGGCGATTAAGTTGGGTAACGCCAGGGTTTTCCCAGTCACGACGT
TGTAAAACGACGGCCAGTGAATTGTAATACGACTCACTATAGGGCGAATTGGAGCTCCACCGCGGTGGCG
GCCGCTCTAGAATTCCATTGCATACGTTGTATCCATATCATAATATGTACATTTATATTGGCTCATGTCC
AACATTACCGCCATGTTGACATTGATTATTGACTAGTTATTAATAGTAATCAATTACGGGGTCATTAGTT
CATAGCCCATATATGGAGTTCCGCGTTACATAACTTACGGTAAATGGCCCGCCTGGCTGACCGCCCAACG
ACCCCCGCCCATTGACGTCAATAATGACGTATGTTCCCATAGTAACGCCAATAGGGACTTTCCATTGACG
TCAATGGGTGGAGTATTTACGGTAAACTGCCCACTTGGCAGTACATCAAGTGTATCATATGCCAAGTACG
CCCCCTATTGACGTCAATGACGGTAAATGGCCCGCCTGGCATTATGCCCAGTACATGACCTTATGGGACT
TTCCTACTTGGCAGTACATCTACGTATTAGTCATCGCTATTACCATGGTGATGCGGTTTTGGCAGTACAT
CAATGGGCGTGGATAGCGGTTTGACTCACGGGGATTTCCAAGTCTCCACCCCATTGACGTCAATGGGAGT
TTGTTTTGGCACCAAAATCAACGGGACTTTCCAAAATGTCGTAACAACTCCGCCCCATTGACGCAAATGG
GCGGTAGGCGTGTACGGTGGGAGGTCTATATAAGCAGAGCTCGTTTAGTGAACCGCAGTCGCTCTGCGGA
GAGGCTGGCAGATTGAGCCCTGGGAGGTTCTCTCCAGCACTAGCAGGTAGAGCCTGGGTGTTCCCTGCTA
GACTCTCACCAGCACTTGGCCAGTGCTGGGCAGAGTGGCTCCACGCTTGCTTGCTTAAAGACCTCTTCAA
TAAAGCTGCCATTTTAGAAGTAAGCCAGTGTGTGTTCCCATCTCTCCTAGTCGCCGCCTGGTCAACTCGG
TACTCGGTAATAAGAAGACCCTGGTCTGTTAGGACCCTTTCTGCTTTGAGAAACCGAAGCAGGAAAATCC
CTAGCAGATTGGCGCCCGAACAGGGACTTGAAGGAGAGTGAGAGACTCCTGAGTACGGCTGAGTGAAGGC
AGTAAGGGCGGCAGGAACCAACCACGACGGAGTGCTCCTATAAAGGCGCGGGTCGGTACCAGACGGCGTG
AGGAGCGGGAGAGGAGGAGGCCTCCGGTTGCAGGTAAGTGCAACACAAAAAAGAAATAGCTGTCTTGTTA
TCCAGGAAGGGATAATAAGATAGAGTGGGAGATGGGCGCGAGAAACTCCGTCTTGTCAGGGAAGAAAGCA
GATGAATTGAAAAAATTATTAATCGCATGAATTTTAAAAGAAGGGGAGGAATAGGGGATATGACTCCAGC
AGAAAGATTAATTAACATGATCACTACAGAACAAGAAATACAATTTCAACAATCAAAAAACTCAAAATTT
AAAAATTTTCGGGTCTATTACAGAGCTCACGCGTGATTGGAGTTGGGAGATTATAAATTAGTAGAGATCA
CTCCGATTGGCTTGGCCCCCACAGATGTGAAGAGGTACACTACTGGTGGCACCTCAAGAAATAAAAGAGG
GGTCTTTGTGCTAGGGTTCTTGGGTTTTCTCGCAACGGCAGGTTCTGCAATGGGCGCGGCGTCGTTGACG
CTGACCGCTCAGTCCCGGACTTTATTGGCTGGGATAGTGCAGCAACAGCAACAGCTGTTGGACGTGGTCA
AGAGACAACAAGAATTGTTGCGACTGACCGTCTGGGGAACAAAGAACCTCCAGACTAGGGTCACTGCCAT
CGAGAAGTACTTAAAGGACCAGGCGCAGCTAAATGCTTGGGGATGTGCGTTTAGACAAGTCTGCCACACT
ACTGTACCATGGCCAAATGCAAGTCTAACACCAGACTGGAACAATGATACTTGGCAAGAGTGGGAGCGAA
AGGTTGACTTCTTGGAGGAAAATATAACAGCCCTCCTAGAAGAGGCACAAATTCAACAAGAGAAGAACAT
GTATGAATTACAAAAGTTGAATAGCTGGGATGTGTTTGGCAATTGGTTTGACCTTGCTTCTTGGATAAAG
TATATACAATATGGAATTTATGTAGTTGTAGGAGTAATACTGTTAAGAATAGTGATCTATATAGTACAAA
TGCTAGCTAAGTTAAGGCAGGGGTATAGGCCAGTGTTCTCTTCCCCACCCTCTTATTTCCAGTAGACTCA
TACCCAACAGGACCCGGCACTGCCAACCAGAGAAGGCAAAGAAGGACGGTGGAGAAGGCGGTGGATCTGC
TAGCACTAGTTATTAATCGTACGATTAACTGCAGCCCCGATAAAATAAAAGATTTTATTTAGTCTCCAGA
AAAAGGGGGGAATGAAAGACCCCACCTGTAGGTTTGGCAAGCTAGCTGCAGTAACGCCATTTTGCAAGGC
ATGGAAAAATACCAAACCAAGAATAGAGAAGTTCAGATCAAGGGCGGGTACATGAAAATAGCTAACGTTG
GGCCAAACAGGATATCTGCGGTGAGCAGTTTCGGCCCCGGCCCGGGGCCAAGAACAGATGGTCACCGCAG
TTTCGGCCCCGGCCCGAGGCCAAGAACAGATGGTCCCCAGATATGGCCCAACCCTCAGCAGTTTCTTAAG
ACCCATCAGATGTTTCCAGGCTCCCCCAAGGACCTGAAATGACCCTGCGCCTTATTTGAATTAACCAATC
AGCCTGCTTCTCGCTTCTGTTCGCGCGCTTCTGCTTCCCGAGCTCTATAAAAGAGCTCACAACCCCTCAC
TCGGCGCGCCAGTCCTCCGACAGACTGAGTCGCCCGGGGGACCGGGAGCAGATCTACCGGTATGGCCAAG
CCTTTGTCTCAAGAAGAATCCACCCTCATTGAAAGAGCAACGGCTACAATCAACAGCATCCCCATCTCTG
AAGACTACAGCGTCGCCAGCGCAGCTCTCTCTAGCGACGGCCGCATCTTCACTGGTGTCAATGTATATCA
TTTTACTGGGGGACCTTGTGCAGAACTCGTGGTGCTGGGCACTGCTGCTGCTGCGGCAGCTGGCAACCTG
ACTTGTATCGTCGCGATCGGAAATGAGAACAGGGGCATCTTGAGCCCCTGCGGACGGTGCCGACAGGTGC
TTCTCGATCTGCATCCTGGGATCAAAGCCATAGTGAAGGACAGTGATGGACAGCCGACGGCAGTTGGGAT
TCGTGAATTGCTGCCCTCTGGTTATGTGTGGGAGGGCTAACTCGAGATCCAAGAAGGTATATTGCTGTTG
ACAGTGAGCGGCCTAAGACAGTGCCTATACATTAGTGAAGCCACAGATGTAATGTATAGGCACTGTCTTA
GGGTGCCTACTGCCTCGGACTTCAAGGGCTACGATGTCGACTTGGATCCATCGATGGATCTAATTCCCGA
TAATCAACCTCTGGATTACAAAATTTGTGAAAGATTGACTGGTATTCTTAACTATGTTGCTCCTTTTACG
CTATGTGGATACGCTGCTTTAATGCCTTTGTATCATGCTATTGCTTCCCGTATGGCTTTCATTTTCTCCT
CCTTGTATAAATCCTGGTTGCTGTCTCTTTATGAGGAGTTGTGGCCCGTTGTCAGGCAACGTGGCGTGGT
GTGCACTGTGTTTGCTGACGCAACCCCCACTGGTTGGGGCATTGCCACCACCTGTCAGCTCCTTTCCGGG
ACTTTCGCTTTCCCCCTCCCTATTGCCACGGCGGAACTCATCGCCGCCTGCCTTGCCCGCTGCTGGACAG
GGGCTCGGCTGTTGGGCACTGACAATTCCGTGGTGTTGTCGGGGAAGCTGACGTCCTTTCCATGGCTGCT
CGCCTGTGTTGCCACCTGGATTCTGCGCGGGACGTCCTTCTGCTACGTCCCTTCGGCCCTCAATCCAGCG
GACCTTCCTTCCCGCGGCCTGCTGCCGGCTCTGCGGCCTCTTCCGCGTCTTCGCCTTCGCCCTCAGACGA
GTCGGATCTCCCTTTGGGCCGCCTCCCCGCATCGTCGAGTTTTATAAAAGAAAAGGGGGGACTGGAAGGG
ATTTATTACAGTGCAAGAAGACATAGAATCTTAGACATGTACTTAGAAAAGGAAGAAGGCATCATACCAG
ATTGGCAGGATTACACCTCAGGACCAGGAATTAGATACCCAAAGACATTTGGCTGGCTATGGAAATTAGT
CCCTGTAAATGTATCAGATGAGGCACAGGAGGATGAGAGGCATTATTTAATGCAGCCAGCTCAAACTTCC
AAGTGGGATGACCCTTGGGGAGAGGTTCTAGCGTGGAAGTTTGATCCAACTCTAGCCTACACTTATGAGG
CATATGCTAGATACCCAGAAGAGTTGGAAGCAAGTCAGGCCTGTCAGAACTGCATTTCGCTCTGTATTCA
GTCGCTCTGCGGAGAGGCTGGCAGATTGAGCCCTGGGAGGTTCTCTCCAGCACTAGCAGGTAGAGCCTGG
GTGTTCCCTGCTAGACTCTCACCAGCACTTGGCCAGTGCTGGGCAGAGTGGCTCCACGCTTGCTTGCTTA
AAGACCTCTTCAATAAAGCTGCCATTTTAGAAGTAAGCCAGTGTGTGTTCCCATCTCTCCTAGTCGCCGC
CTGGTCAACTCGGTACTCGGTAATAAGAAGACCCTGGTCTGTTAGGACCCTTTCTGCTTTGAGAAACCGA
AGCAGGAAAATCCCTAGCATGGTACCAGCTTTTGTTCCCTTTAGTGAGGGTTAATTTCGAGCTTGGCGTA
ATCATGGTCATAGCTGTTTCCTGTGTGAAATTGTTATCCGCTCACAATTCCACACAACATACGAGCCGGA
AGCATAAAGTGTAAAGCCTGGGGTGCCTAATGAGTGAGCTAACTCACATTAATTGCGTTGCGCTCACTGC
CCGCTTTCCAGTCGGGAAACCTGTCGTGCCAGCTGCATTAATGAATCGGCCAACGCGCGGGGAGAGGCGG
TTTGCGTATTGGGCGCTCTTCCGCTTCCTCGCTCACTGACTCGCTGCGCTCGGTCGTTCGGCTGCGGCGA
GCGGTATCAGCTCACTCAAAGGCGGTAATACGGTTATCCACAGAATCAGGGGATAACGCAGGAAAGAACA
TGTGAGCAAAAGGCCAGCAAAAGGCCAGGAACCGTAAAAAGGCCGCGTTGCTGGCGTTTTTCCATAGGCT
CCGCCCCCCTGACGAGCATCACAAAAATCGACGCTCAAGTCAGAGGTGGCGAAACCCGACAGGACTATAA
AGATACCAGGCGTTTCCCCCTGGAAGCTCCCTCGTGCGCTCTCCTGTTCCGACCCTGCCGCTTACCGGAT
ACCTGTCCGCCTTTCTCCCTTCGGGAAGCGTGGCGCTTTCTCATAGCTCACGCTGTAGGTATCTCAGTTC
GGTGTAGGTCGTTCGCTCCAAGCTGGGCTGTGTGCACGAACCCCCCGTTCAGCCCGACCGCTGCGCCTTA
TCCGGTAACTATCGTCTTGAGTCCAACCCGGTAAGACACGACTTATCGCCACTGGCAGCAGCCACTGGTA
ACAGGATTAGCAGAGCGAGGTATGTAGGCGGTGCTACAGAGTTCTTGAAGTGGTGGCCTAACTACGGCTA
CACTAGAAGAACAGTATTTGGTATCTGCGCTCTGCTGAAGCCAGTTACCTTCGGAAAAAGAGTTGGTAGC
TCTTGATCCGGCAAACAAACCACCGCTGGTAGCGGTGGTTTTTTTGTTTGCAAGCAGCAGATTACGCGCA
GAAAAAAAGGATCTCAAGAAGATCCTTTGATCTTTTCTACGGGGTCTGACGCTCAGTGGAACGAAAACTC
ACGTTAAGGGATTTTGGTCATGAGATTATCAAAAAGGATCTTCACCTAGATCCTTTTAAATTAAAAATGA
AGTTTTAAATCAATCTAAAGTATATATGAGTAAACTTGGTCTGACAGTTACCAATGCTTAATCAGTGAGG
CACCTATCTCAGCGATCTGTCTATTTCGTTCATCCATAGTTGCCTGACTCCCCGTCGTGTAGATAACTAC
GATACGGGAGGGCTTACCATCTGGCCCCAGTGCTGCAATGATACCGCGAGACCCACGCTCACCGGCTCCA
GATTTATCAGCAATAAACCAGCCAGCCGGAAGGGCCGAGCGCAGAAGTGGTCCTGCAACTTTATCCGCCT
CCATCCAGTCTATTAATTGTTGCCGGGAAGCTAGAGTAAGTAGTTCGCCAGTTAATAGTTTGCGCAACGT
TGTTGCCATTGCTACAGGCATCGTGGTGTCACGCTCGTCGTTTGGTATGGCTTCATTCAGCTCCGGTTCC
CAACGATCAAGGCGAGTTACATGATCCCCCATGTTGTGCAAAAAAGCGGTTAGCTCCTTCGGTCCTCCGA
TCGTTGTCAGAAGTAAGTTGGCCGCAGTGTTATCACTCATGGTTATGGCAGCACTGCATAATTCTCTTAC
TGTCATGCCATCCGTAAGATGCTTTTCTGTGACTGGTGAGTACTCAACCAAGTCATTCTGAGAATAGTGT
ATGCGGCGACCGAGTTGCTCTTGCCCGGCGTCAATACGGGATAATACCGCGCCACATAGCAGAACTTTAA
AAGTGCTCATCATTGGAAAACGTTCTTCGGGGCGAAAACTCTCAAGGATCTTACCGCTGTTGAGATCCAG
TTCGATGTAACCCACTCGTGCACCCAACTGATCTTCAGCATCTTTTACTTTCACCAGCGTTTCTGGGTGA
GCAAAAACAGGAAGGCAAAATGCCGCAAAAAAGGGAATAAGGGCGACACGGAAATGTTGAATACTCATAC
TCTTCCTTTTTCAATATTATTGAAGCATTTATCAGGGTTATTGTCTCATGAGCGGATACATATTTGAATG
TATTTAGAAAAATAAACAAATAGGGGTTCCGCGCACATTTCCCCGAAAAGTGCCAC
Features (pLannotate 1.2.2; 22 found; start..end, strand, type, name):
     30..458     -  rep_origin     f1 ori (sequence partly withheld): f1 bacteriophage origin of replication; arrow indicates direction of (+) strand synthesis
    463..620     -  CDS            lacZα (fragment): LacZα fragment of β-galactosidase; lacZ fragment
    623..641     +  promoter       T7 promoter: promoter for bacteriophage T7 RNA polymerase
    650..680     +  misc_feature   MCS (fragment): pBluescript multiple cloning site
    756..1135    +  enhancer       CMV enhancer: human cytomegalovirus immediate early enhancer
   1136..1339    +  promoter       CMV promoter: human cytomegalovirus (CMV) immediate early promoter
   1913..2092    +  CDS            gag-pol (fragment): POL_SIVMK - Experimental evidence at protein level: Swiss-Prot protein existence level 1. Integrase catalyzes viral DNA integration into the host chromosome, by performing a series of DNA cutting and joining reactions. This enzyme activity takes place after virion entry into a cell and reverse transcription of the RNA genome in dsDNA. The first step in the integration process is 3' processing. This step requires a complex comprising the viral genome, matrix protein, Vpr and integrase. This complex is called the pre-integration complex (PIC). The integrase protein removes 2 nucleotides from eac
   2105..2884    +  CDS            env (fragment): ENV_SIVM2 - Experimental evidence at protein level: Swiss-Prot protein existence level 1. The gp120-gp41 heterodimer allows rapid transcytosis of the virus through CD4 negative cells such as simple epithelial monolayers of the intestinal, rectal and endocervical epithelial barriers. Both gp120 and gp41 specifically recognize glycosphingolipids galactosyl- ceramide (GalCer) or 3' sulfo-galactosyl-ceramide (GalS) present in the lipid rafts structures of epithelial cells. Binding to these alternative receptors allows the rapid transcytosis of the virus through the epithelial cells. This transcyto
   3029..3436    +  promoter       SFFV promoter: spleen focus-forming virus long terminal repeat (LTR) promoter
   3460..3858    +  CDS            BSD: blasticidin S deaminase; Aspergillus terreus BSD; confers resistance to blasticidin
   3869..3895    +  ncRNA          5' miR-30a (fragment): sequence upstream of the 71-nt precursor of the human miR-30a microRNA (Zeng et al., 2002) miRNA
   3965..3986    +  ncRNA          3' miR-30a (fragment): sequence downstream of the 71-nt precursor of the human miR-30a microRNA (Zeng et al., 2002) miRNA
   4030..4618    +  misc_feature   WPRE: woodchuck hepatitis virus posttranscriptional regulatory element
   4623..4961    +  CDS            nef (fragment): NEF_SIVMA - Experimental evidence at protein level: Swiss-Prot protein existence level 1. Interferes with TCR signaling from the cell membrane. Interacts with CD247/TCRZ (TCR zeta chain) and exert potent down- regulation of cell surface TCR/CD3 complexes (By similarity). From Simian immunodeficiency virus (isolate 1A11) (SIV-mac) (Simian immunodeficiency virus rhesus monkey).
   5326..5344    -  promoter       T3 promoter: promoter for bacteriophage T3 RNA polymerase
   5389..5405    -  protein_bind   lac operator: The lac repressor binds to the lac operator to inhibit transcription in E. coli. This inhibition can be relieved by adding lactose or isopropyl-β-D-thiogalactopyranoside (IPTG). lac repressor encoded by lacI
   5413..5443    -  promoter       lac promoter: promoter for the E. coli lac operon
   5458..5479    -  protein_bind   CAP binding site: CAP binding activates transcription in the presence of cAMP. E. coli catabolite activator protein
   5492..5584    -  CDS            lacI (fragment): lac repressor; lacI; The lac repressor binds to the lac operator to inhibit transcription in E. coli. This inhibition can be relieved by adding lactose or isopropyl-β-D-thiogalactopyranoside (IPTG).
   5767..6355    -  rep_origin     ori: high-copy-number ColE1/pMB1/pBR322/pUC origin of replication
   6526..7386    -  CDS            AmpR: β-lactamase; bla; confers resistance to ampicillin, carbenicillin, and related antibiotics
   7387..7491    -  promoter       AmpR promoter: bla
