[The description below was written by a language model from this plasmid's Addgene catalogue record and pLannotate feature annotations shown in this document.]
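Description:
miR7 MmATP10B is a lentiviral transfer plasmid of about 7.5 kb, based on a simian immunodeficiency virus (SIV) vector backbone, and is used to produce lentiviral particles that knock down mouse Atp10b. The bacterial portion looks pBluescript-like: it carries a high-copy ColE1/pUC origin, an f1 origin, lacZα and lac promoter remnants, flanking T7 and T3 promoters, and an ampicillin resistance gene for selection in E. coli. A CMV enhancer/promoter sits upstream of the viral region, where it presumably drives transcription of the vector genome in packaging cells. The annotated SIV material consists only of fragments of gag-pol, env and nef. These probably correspond to retained cis-acting sequences rather than functional viral genes, although the feature table does not explicitly annotate the LTRs or the packaging signal.

The internal expression cassette is driven by the spleen focus-forming virus (SFFV) LTR promoter. It encodes blasticidin S deaminase, followed directly by a short hairpin against mouse Atp10b placed between 5' and 3' flanking sequences of human miR-30a. The hairpin was inserted through Esp3I sites that were destroyed during cloning. Because the selection marker and the microRNA-embedded hairpin lie on the same Pol II transcript, blasticidin-resistant transduced cells should also express the silencing RNA, which is processed through the endogenous microRNA pathway. A downstream WPRE enhances transcript stability and expression. The construct allows stable, selectable knockdown of Atp10b in mouse cells. It was deposited with work linking ATP10B to lysosomal glucosylceramide export and Parkinson's disease risk.
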