Addgene plasmid #171825: miR7 MmATP10B
Purpose: transfer plasmid for lentiviral vector production with miR for Mm ATP10B
Depositing lab: Veerle Baekelandt. Depositing organization: Katholieke Universiteit Leuven. Publication: Mutated ATP10B increases Parkinson's disease risk by compromising lysosomal glucosylceramide export. Martin S, Smolders S, Van den Haute C, Heeman B, van Veen S, Crosiers D, Beletchi I, Verstraeten A, Gossye H, Gelders G, Pals P, Hamouda NN, Engelborghs S, Martin JJ, Eggermont J, De Deyn PP, Cras P, Baekelandt V, Vangheluwe P, Van Broeckhoven C. Acta Neuropathol. 2020 Jun;139(6):1001-1024. doi: 10.1007/s00401-020-02145-7. Epub 2020 Mar 14. PubMed 32172343.
Backbone
  Vector backbone: SIV tranfserplasmide
  Backbone manufacturer: Didier Nègre
  Backbone size w/o insert (bp): 7445
  Total vector size (bp): 7514
  Vector type: Lentiviral
  Selectable markers: Blasticidin
Growth in bacteria
  Bacterial resistance: Ampicillin, 100 μg/mL
  Growth temperature: 37°C
  Growth strain: NEB Stable
  Copy number: Unknown
Gene/Insert
  Gene/Insert name: ATP10B
  gRNA/shRNA sequence: cctaagacagtgcctatacat
  Species: M. musculus (mouse)
  Entrez Gene: Atp10b (a.k.a. 5930426O13Rik, 9030605H24Rik)
  Promoter: SFFV
  Cloning method: Restriction Enzyme; 5′ cloning site Esp3I (destroyed during cloning); 3′ cloning site Esp3I (destroyed during cloning)
  Sequencing primers: 5′ TCATTTTACTGGGGGACCTTGTGCA; 3′ caacgggccacaactcctc
Terms and licenses: Academic/Nonprofit Terms; Industry Terms: Not Available to Industry
How to cite: miR7 MmATP10B was a gift from Veerle Baekelandt (Addgene plasmid # 171825 ; http://n2t.net/addgene:171825 ; RRID:Addgene_171825)
